>Addgene plasmid #105869 | pEMS1925 | addgene full sequence | sequence record 207092 | Addgene NGS Result
GGTCTCCTATACGTCTCTTATACGACATCACCGATGGGGAACCCAGACGCTGAGTACGTATTCTAAATGC
ATAATAAATACTGATAACATCTTATAGTTTGTATTATATTTTGTATTATCGTTGACATGTATAATTTTGA
TATCAAAAACTGATTTTCCCTTTATTATTTTCGAGATTTATTTTCTTAATTCTCTTTAACAAACTAGAAA
TATTGTATATACAAAAAATCATAAATAATAGATGAATAGTTTAATTATAGGTGTTCATCAATCGAAAAAG
CAACGTATCTTATTTAAAGTGCGTTGCTTTTTTCTCATTTATAAGGTTAAATAATTCTCATATATCAAGC
AAAGTGACAGGCGCCCTTAAATATTCTGACAAATGCTCTTTCCCTAAACTCCCCCCATAAAAAAACCCGC
CGAAGCGGGTTTTTACGTTATTTGCGGATTAACGATTACTCGTTATCAGAACCGCCCAGGGGGCCCGAGC
TTAAGACTGGCCGTCGTTTTACAACACAGAAAGAGTTTGTAGAAACGCAAAAAGGCCATCCGTCAGGGGC
CTTCTGCTTAGTTTGATGCCTGGCAGTTCCCTACTCTCGCCTTCCGCTTCCTCGCTCACTGACTCGCTGC
GCTCGGTCGTTCGGCTGCGGCGAGCGGTATCAGCTCACTCAAAGGCGGTAATACGGTTATCCACAGAATC
AGGGGATAACGCAGGAAAGAACATGTGAGCAAAAGGCCAGCAAAAGGCCAGGAACCGTAAAAAGGCCGCG
TTGCTGGCGTTTTTCCATAGGCTCCGCCCCCCTGACGAGCATCACAAAAATCGACGCTCAAGTCAGAGGT
GGCGAAACCCGACAGGACTATAAAGATACCAGGCGTTTCCCCCTGGAAGCTCCCTCGTGCGCTCTCCTGT
TCCGACCCTGCCGCTTACCGGATACCTGTCCGCCTTTCTCCCTTCGGGAAGCGTGGCGCTTTCTCATAGC
TCACGCTGTAGGTATCTCAGTTCGGTGTAGGTCGTTCGCTCCAAGCTGGGCTGTGTGCACGAACCCCCCG
TTCAGCCCGACCGCTGCGCCTTATCCGGTAACTATCGTCTTGAGTCCAACCCGGTAAGACACGACTTATC
GCCACTGGCAGCAGCCACTGGTAACAGGATTAGCAGAGCGAGGTATGTAGGCGGTGCTACAGAGTTCTTG
AAGTGGTGGGCTAACTACGGCTACACTAGAAGAACAGTATTTGGTATCTGCGCTCTGCTGAAGCCAGTTA
CCTTCGGAAAAAGAGTTGGTAGCTCTTGATCCGGCAAACAAACCACCGCTGGTAGCGGTGGTTTTTTTGT
TTGCAAGCAGCAGATTACGCGCAGAAAAAAAGGATCTCAAGAAGATCCTTTGATCTTTTCTACGGGGTCT
GACGCTCAGTGGAACGACGCGCGCGTAACTCACGTTAAGGGATTTTGGTCATGAGCTTGCGCCGTCCCGT
CAAGTCAGCGTAATGCTCTGCTTACCAATGCTTAATCAGTGAGGCACCTATCTCAGCGATCTGTCTATTT
CGTTCATCCATAGTTGCCTGACTCCCCGTCGTGTAGATAACTACGATACGGGAGGGCTTACCATCTGGCC
CCAGCGCTGCGATGATACCGCGAGAACCACGCTCACCGGCTCCGGATTTATCAGCAATAAACCAGCCAGC
CGGAAGGGCCGAGCGCAGAAGTGGTCCTGCAACTTTATCCGCCTCCATCCAGTCTATTAATTGTTGCCGG
GAAGCTAGAGTAAGTAGTTCGCCAGTTAATAGTTTGCGCAACGTTGTTGCCATCGCTACAGGCATCGTGG
TGTCACGCTCGTCGTTTGGTATGGCTTCATTCAGCTCCGGTTCCCAACGATCAAGGCGAGTTACATGATC
CCCCATGTTGTGCAAAAAAGCGGTTAGCTCCTTCGGTCCTCCGATCGTTGTCAGAAGTAAGTTGGCCGCA
GTGTTATCACTCATGGTTATGGCAGCACTGCATAATTCTCTTACTGTCATGCCATCCGTAAGATGCTTTT
CTGTGACTGGTGAGTACTCAACCAAGTCATTCTGAGAATAGTGTATGCGGCGACCGAGTTGCTCTTGCCC
GGCGTCAATACGGGATAATACCGCGCCACATAGCAGAACTTTAAAAGTGCTCATCATTGGAAAACGTTCT
TCGGGGCGAAAACTCTCAAGGATCTTACCGCTGTTGAGATCCAGTTCGATGTAACCCACTCGTGCACCCA
ACTGATCTTCAGCATCTTTTACTTTCACCAGCGTTTCTGGGTGAGCAAAAACAGGAAGGCAAAATGCCGC
AAAAAAGGGAATAAGGGCGACACGGAAATGTTGAATACTCATATTCTTCCTTTTTCAATATTATTGAAGC
ATTTATCAGGGTTATTGTCTCATGAGCGGATACATATTTGAATGTATTTAGAAAAATAAACAAATAGGGG
TCAGTGTTACAACCAATTAACCAATTCTGAACATTATCGCGAGCCCATTTATACCTGAATATGGCTCATA
ACACCCCTTGTTTGCCTGGCGGCAGTAGCGCGGTGGTCCCACCTGACCCCATGCCGAACTCAGAAGTGAA
ACGCCGTAGCGCCGATGGTAGTGTGGGGACTCCCCATGCGAGAGTAGGGAACTGCCAGGCATCAAATAAA
ACGAAAGGCTCAGTCGAAAGACTGGGCCTTTCGCCCGGGCTAATAAGGGGGGCTGGATCGCTTCGTGTTC
CCCATCGGTGATGTCGTATAGGAAGCAGTATACGAGACCTATAGGAGACGTATATGGTCTTCTTTTGTCG
ACTTTTTGAATTCGGCATTCAAGGCCAGGCTGGATGTGGCTCTGGGCAGCCTGGGCTGCTGGTTGATGAC
CCTGCACATAGCAGGGGGTTGGATCTGGATGAGCACTGTGCTCCTTTGCAACCCAGGCCGTTCTATGATT
CTGTCATTCTAAATCTCTCTTTCAGCCTAAAGCTTTTTCCCCGTATCCCCCCAGGTGTCTGCAGGCTCAA
AGAGCAGCGAGAAGCGTTCAGAGGAAAGCGATCCCGTGCCACCTTCCCCGTGCCCGGGCTGTCCCCGCAC
GCTGCCGGCTCGGGGATGCGGGGGGAGCGCCGGACCGGAGCGGAGCCCCGGGCGGCTCGCTGCTGCCCCC
TAGCGGGGGAGGGACGTAATTACATCCCTGGGGGCTTTGGGGGGGGGCTGTCCCCGTGAGCTCTACCACA
TTTGTAGAGGTTTTACTTGCTTTAAAAAACCTCCCACATCTCCCCCTGAACCTGAAACATAAAATGAATG
CAATTGTTGTTGTTAACTTGTTTATTGCAGCTTATAATGGTTACAAATAAAGCAATAGCATCACAAATTT
CACAAATAAAGCATTTTTTTCACTGCATTCTAGTTGTGGTTTGTCCAAACTCATCAATGTATCTTATCAT
GTCTGCGATCGCGGGGAGGCGGCCCAAAGGGAGATCCGACTCGTCTGAGGGCGAAGGCGAAGACGCGGAA
GAGGCCGCAGAGCCGGCAGCAGGCCGCGGGAAGGAAGGTCCGCTGGATTGAGGGCCGAAGGGACGTAGCA
GAAGGACGTCCCGCGCAGAATCCAGGTGGCAACACAGGCGAGCAGCCAAGGAAAGGACGATGATTTCCCC
GACAACACCACGGAATTGTCAGTGCCCAACAGCCGAGCCCCTGTCCAGCAGCGGGCAAGGCAGGCGGCGA
TGAGTTCCGCCGTGGCAATAGGGAGGGGGAAAGCGAAAGTCCCGGAAAGGAGCTGACAGGTGGTGGCAAT
GCCCCAACCAGTGGGGGTTGCGTCAGCAAACACAGTGCACACCACGCCACGTTGCCTGACAACGGGCCAC
AACTCCTCATAAAGAGACAGCAACCAGGATTTATACAAGGAGGAGAAAATGAAAGCCATACGGGAAGCAA
TAGCATGATACAAAGGCATTAAAGCAGCGTATCCACATAGCGTAAAAGGAGCAACATAGTTAAGAATACC
AGTCAATCTTTCACAAATTTTGTAATCCAGAGGTTGAGCGATCGCGGCCGCTCAAGAAGTTCCTATACTA
TTTGAAGAATAGGAACTTCCGCCAGGGAGCTCAGATCTTCATCAAGCTGTGGCAGGGAAACCCTCTGCCT
CCCCCGTGATGTAATACTTTTGCAAGGAATGCGATGAAGTAGAGCCCGCAGTGGCCAAGTGGCTTTGGTC
CGTCTCCTCCACGGATGCCCCTCCACGGCTAGTGGGCGCATGTAGGCGGTGGGCGTCCGCCGCCTCCAGC
AGCAGGTCATAGAGGGGCACCACGTTCTTGCACTTCATGCTGTACAGATGCTCCATGCCTTTGTTACTCA
TGTGCCTGATGTGGGAGAGGATGAGGAGGAGCTGGGCCAGCCGCTGGTGCTGCTGCTGCAGGGTCAGGCC
TGCCTTGGCCATCAGGTGGATCAAAGTGTCTGTGATCTTGTCCAGGACTCGGTGGATATGGTCCTTCTCT
TCCAGAGACTTCAGGGTGCTGGACAGAAATGTGTACACTCCAGAATTAAGCAAAATAATAGATTTGAGGC
ACACAAACTCCTCTCCCTGCAGATTCATCATGCGGAACCGAGATGATGTAGCCAGCAGCATGTCGAAGAT
CTCCACCATGCCCTCTACACATTTTCCCTGGTTCCTGTCCAAGAGCAAGTTAGGAGCAAACAGTAGCTTC
ACTGGGTGCTCCATGGAGCGCCAGACGAGACCAATCATCAGGATCTCTAGCCAGGCACATTCTAGAAGGT
GGACCTGATCATGGAGGGTCAAATCCACAAAGCCTGGCACCCTCTTCGCCCAGTTGATCATGTGAACCAG
CTCCCTGTCTGCCAGGTTGGTCAGTAAGCCCATCATCGAAGCTTCACTGAAGGGTCTGGTAGGATCATAC
TCGGAATAGAGTATGGGGGGCTCAGCATCCAACAAGGCACTGACCATCTGGTCGGCCGTCAGGGACAAGG
CCAGGCTGTTCTTCTTAGAGCGTTTGATCATGAGCGGGCTTGGCCAAAGTGAAGTTCCTATACTATTTGA
AGAATAGGAACTTCCGTCCCCATCCTCGAGCAGCCTCACCATGGCCCCAGTCTCAGAGTCCAGGTTTCTG
ATGTAGTTCATCACTATGTTCACATTGGTCCAGCCACCAGCCTGCATGATTTCAGGGATGGACACACCAG
CCCTGGCCATGTCCCTGGCAGCACCCACTCTGGCAGAGTGGCCAGACCAGGCCAGGTATCTCTGCCCAGA
GTCATCCTTGGCACCATAGATCAGGCGGTGGGTGGCCTCAAAGATCCCTTCCAGGGCCCGGGTGGACAGT
TGGGAGGTGGCAGAAGGGGCAGCCACACCATTCTTTCTGACCCGGCAGAACAGGTAGTTGTTGGGGTCAT
CAGCCACACCAGACACAGAGATCCATCTCTCCACCAGCTTGGTAACCCCCAGGGACAGGGCCTTCTCCAC
ACCAGCTGTGGACACCAGGGTCTTGGTCCTGCCAATGTGGATCAGCATTCTCCCACCATCGGTGCGGGAG
ATGTCCTTCACTCTGATTCTGGCAATTTCGGCAATGCGCAGCAGGGTGTTGTAGGCAATGCCCAGGAAGG
CCAGGTTCCTGATGTCCTGGCATCTGTCAGAGTTCTCCATCAGGGATCTGACTTGGTCAAAGTCAGTGCG
TTCAAAGGCCAGGGCCTGCTTGGCTCTCTCCCCAGCATCCACATTCTCCTTTCTGATTCTCCTCATCACC
AGGGACACAGCATTGGAGTCAGAAGGGCGAGGCAGGCCAGATCTCCTGTGCAGCATGTTGAGCTGGCCCA
GGTGCTGTTGGATGGTCTTCACAGCCAGGCCTCTGGCTTGCAGGTACAGGAGGTAGTCCCTCACATCCTC
AGGTTCAGCAGGGAACCATTTCCTGTTGTTCAGCTTGCACCAGGCAGCCCAGGATCTGCACACAGACAGG
AGCATCTTCCAGGTGTGTTCAGAGAAGGCCTGCCTGTCCCTGAACATGTCCATCAGGTTCTTCCTGACTT
CATCAGAGGTGGCATCCACAGGGAGGGCAGGCAGGTTTTGGTGCACAGTCAGCAGGTTGGACATGGTGGC
GGCCGCCTGGGAGTGGACACCTGTGGAGAGAAAGGCAAAGTGGATGTCAGTAAGACCAATAGGTGCCTAT
CAGAAACGCAAGAGTCTTCTCTGTCTCGACAAGCCCAGTTTCTATTGGTCTCCTTAAACCTGTCTTGTAA
CCTTGATACTTACCTGCCCAGTGCCTCACGACCAACTTCGGCGCGCCACGCGTGGCCGGCCTAGGGGCAT
TCAAGGCCAGGCTGGATGTGGCTCTGGGCAGCCTGGGCTGCTGGTTGATGACCCTGCACATAGCAGGGGG
TTGGATCTGGATGAGCACTGTGCTCCTTTGCAACCCAGGCCGTTCTATGATTCTGTCATTCTAAATCTCT
CTTTCAGCCTAAAGCTTTTTCCCCGTATCCCCCCAGGTGTCTGCAGGCTCAAAGAGCAGCGAGAAGCGTT
CAGAGGAAAGCGATCCCGTGCCACCTTCCCCGTGCCCGGGCTGTCCCCGCACGCTGCCGGCTCGGGGATG
CGGGGGGAGCGCCGGACCGGAGCGGAGCCCCGGGCGGCTCGCTGCTGCCCCCTAGCGGGGGAGGGACGTA
ATTACATCCCTGGGGGCTTTGGGGGGGGGCTGTCCCCGTGAGCTCGGATCCATTACCCTGTTATCCCTAC
CCCGAAGACACTATA
Features (pLannotate 1.2.2; 14 found; start..end, strand, type, name):
    496..515     +  CDS            lacZα (fragment): LacZα fragment of β-galactosidase; lacZ fragment
    540..557     -  terminator     rrnB T2 terminator (fragment): transcription terminator T2 from the E. coli rrnB gene
    782..1370    -  rep_origin     ori: high-copy-number ColE1/pMB1/pBR322/pUC origin of replication
   1492..2352    -  CDS            AmpR: β-lactamase; bla; confers resistance to ampicillin, carbenicillin, and related antibiotics
   2355..2451    -  promoter       AmpR promoter (fragment): bla
   2481..2505    -  CDS            KanR (fragment): aminoglycoside phosphotransferase; aph(3')-Ia; confers resistance to kanamycin
   2534..2649    +  ncRNA          5S rRNA: Accession: RF00001 - 5S ribosomal RNA
   2653..2693    +  terminator     rrnB T1 terminator (fragment): transcription terminator T1 from the E. coli rrnB gene
   3214..3282    +  CDS            large T antigen (fragment): large T antigen from SV40 (simian virus 40)
   3305..3426    +  polyA_signal   SV40 poly(A) signal: SV40 polyadenylation signal
   3441..4027    -  misc_feature   WPRE: woodchuck hepatitis virus posttranscriptional regulatory element
   4108..5019    -  CDS            ERT2: mutated ligand-binding domain of the human estrogen receptor (Feil et al., 1997)
   5056..6084    -  CDS            cre: RECR_BPP1 - Experimental evidence at protein level: Swiss-Prot protein existence level 1. Catalyzes site-specific recombination between two 34-base- pair LOXP sites. Its role is to maintain the phage genome as a monomeric unit-copy plasmid in the lysogenic state. From Escherichia phage P1 (Bacteriophage P1).
   6111..6243    -  intron         chimeric intron: chimera between introns from human β-globin and immunoglobulin heavy chain genes
