[The description below was written by a language model from this plasmid's Addgene catalogue record and pLannotate feature annotations shown in this document.]
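Description:
pEMS1925 is a high-copy bacterial cloning plasmid built on the commercially synthesized pJ344 backbone. It serves as a holding vector for a synthesized iCreERT2 fragment that was intended as a building block for assembling an HPRT plasmid, rather than as a finished expression or targeting construct. It replicates in E. coli from a ColE1/pUC-type origin and is selected with ampicillin through the β-lactamase gene and its promoter. The short lacZα and KanR matches, and the rrnB T1/T2 terminator and 5S rRNA segments flanking the backbone, appear to be vector remnants and insulating terminators typical of synthesis vectors.

The insert is listed as about 3.9 kb in a 6.7 kb sequenced plasmid. On the reverse strand, the annotated parts read in order as a chimeric β-globin/immunoglobulin intron, a Cre recombinase coding sequence (iCre, the codon-improved form, per the record), the ERT2 mutated ligand-binding domain of the human estrogen receptor, and a WPRE. The Cre–ERT2 fusion gives tamoxifen-inducible recombination at loxP sites, because the ERT2 domain keeps the recombinase inactive until ligand is bound. The intron and WPRE generally improve transcript processing and expression. An SV40 poly(A) signal with an adjacent large T antigen fragment lies beyond the WPRE, but it is annotated on the opposite strand to the iCreERT2 cassette.

No eukaryotic promoter was detected in the feature table. The depositor comments refer to an annotated file for feature locations, including a MiniPromoter, but the information given here does not identify it. The associated work concerns tamoxifen-inducible iCre driver mouse strains for eye and brain.
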