Addgene plasmid #105869: pEMS1925
Purpose: High copy number plasmid containing iCreERT2 synthesized fragment for constructing the HPRT plasmid
Depositing lab: Elizabeth Simpson. Depositing organization: University of British Columbia. Publication: Twenty-Seven Tamoxifen-Inducible iCre-Driver Mouse Strains for Eye and Brain; Including Seventeen Carrying a New Inducible-First Constitutive-Ready Allele. Korecki AJ, Hickmott JW, Lam SL, Dreolini L, Mathelier A, Baker O, Kuehne C, Bonaguro RJ, Smith J, Tan CV, Zhou M, Goldowitz D, Deussing JM, Stewart AF, Wasserman WW, Holt RA, Simpson EM. Genetics. 2019 Feb 14. pii: genetics.119.301984. doi: 10.1534/genetics.119.301984. PubMed 30765420.
Backbone
  Vector backbone: pJ344
Growth in bacteria
  Bacterial resistance: Ampicillin, 100 μg/mL
  Growth temperature: 37°C
  Growth strain: DH5alpha
  Copy number: High Copy
Gene/Insert
  Gene/Insert name: iCreERT2
  Species: H. sapiens (human)
  Insert size (bp): 3923
  Cloning method: Unknown
  Sequencing primers: 5′ pTF3 (5′-CTCGAAAATAATAAAGGGAAAATCAG-3′); 3′ pTR (5'-TGGTAGTGTGGGGACTC-3')
Resource information
  A portion of this plasmid was derived from a plasmid made by: Plasmid commercially synthesized by DNA2.0
Terms and licenses: Academic/Nonprofit Terms; Industry Terms: Not Available to Industry
Depositor comments: Please see the annotated GenBank file and the additional image file for the specific location of features in this plasmid, including the MiniPromoter.
How to cite: pEMS1925 was a gift from Elizabeth Simpson (Addgene plasmid # 105869 ; http://n2t.net/addgene:105869 ; RRID:Addgene_105869)
